Addgene plasmid #124315: Halo-MTS
Purpose: Expresses mitochondria specific HaloTag protein
Depositing lab: Jin Wang. Depositing organization: Baylor College of Medicine. Publication: Quantitative Real-Time Imaging of Glutathione with Sub-Cellular Resolution. Jiang X, Zhang C, Chen J, Choi S, Zhou Y, Zhao M, Song X, Chen X, Maletic-Savatic M, Palzkill TG, Moore D, Wang MC, Wang J. Antioxid Redox Signal. 2018 Oct 25. doi: 10.1089/ars.2018.7605. PubMed 30358421.
Backbone
  Vector backbone: pcDNA3.1(+)
  Backbone size w/o insert (bp): 5428
  Total vector size (bp): 6590
  Vector type: Mammalian Expression
  Selectable markers: Neomycin (select with G418)
Growth in bacteria
  Bacterial resistance: Ampicillin, 100 μg/mL
  Growth temperature: 37°C
  Growth strain: DH5alpha
  Copy number: High Copy
Gene/Insert
  Gene/Insert name: Halo tag
  Species: H. sapiens (human)
  Insert size (bp): 1162
  GenBank ID: JF920305.1
  Promoter: CMV
  Tag / fusion protein: Mito specific seq (N terminal on insert)
  Cloning method: Restriction Enzyme; 5′ cloning site KpnI (unknown if destroyed); 3′ cloning site NotI (unknown if destroyed)
  Sequencing primers: 5′ CGCAAATGGGCGGTAGGCGTG; 3′ CATGGTCATAGCTGTTTCC
Terms and licenses: Academic/Nonprofit Terms; Industry Terms: Not Available to Industry
How to cite: Halo-MTS was a gift from Jin Wang (Addgene plasmid # 124315 ; http://n2t.net/addgene:124315 ; RRID:Addgene_124315)
