[The description below was written by a language model from this plasmid's Addgene catalogue record and pLannotate feature annotations shown in this document.]
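Description:
Halo-MTS is a mammalian expression plasmid built on the pcDNA3.1(+) backbone that produces a HaloTag protein directed to mitochondria. It is maintained in E. coli as a high-copy plasmid through a ColE1/pUC-type origin with ampicillin selection from the β-lactamase gene. An f1 origin is also present. For mammalian cells, an SV40 early promoter drives a neomycin phosphotransferase cassette ending in an SV40 polyadenylation signal, allowing G418 selection of stable transfectants.

The expression cassette, cloned between KpnI and NotI, is driven by the human CMV immediate-early enhancer and promoter and terminated by the bovine growth hormone polyadenylation signal. A T7 promoter sits just upstream of the insert. The open reading frame begins with the N-terminal mitochondrial targeting sequence. The feature annotation matches this to a fragment of Neurospora crassa ATP synthase subunit 9, a presequence commonly used to import fusion proteins into the mitochondrial matrix. This is followed by a TEV protease recognition site and then HaloTag, a modified bacterial dehalogenase that bonds covalently to chloroalkane ligands. The catalogue lists the insert species as human, although HaloTag is of bacterial origin and the targeting peptide appears fungal. The catalogue also gives a total size about 100 bp larger than the sequenced record. Short annotated hits such as the HIV-1 LTR, ble and lacI fragments are probably backbone remnants or annotation artefacts rather than functional parts.

The construct anchors chloroalkane-bearing probes in mitochondria. The associated publication concerns quantitative real-time imaging of glutathione at sub-cellular resolution, which points to organelle-specific localisation of a HaloTag-reactive glutathione sensor.
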