Features (pLannotate 1.2.2; 22 found; start..end, strand, type, name):
     28..80      -  misc_feature   bom (fragment): basis of mobility region from pBR322
    235..614     +  enhancer       CMV enhancer: human cytomegalovirus immediate early enhancer
    615..818     +  promoter       CMV promoter: human cytomegalovirus (CMV) immediate early promoter
    814..847     +  LTR            5' LTR (truncated) (fragment): truncated 5' long terminal repeat (LTR) from HIV-1
    863..881     +  promoter       T7 promoter: promoter for bacteriophage T7 RNA polymerase
    905..1111    +  CDS            oli (fragment): ATP9_NEUCR - Also known as atp-9, atp9, prl-1. Experimental evidence at protein level: Swiss-Prot protein existence level 1. Mitochondrial membrane ATP synthase (F(1)F(0) ATP synthase or Complex V) produces ATP from ADP in the presence of a proton gradient across the membrane which is generated by electron transport complexes of the respiratory chain. F-type ATPases consist of two structural domains, F(1) - containing the extramembraneous catalytic core and F(0) - containing the membrane proton channel, linked together by a central stalk and a peripheral stalk. During catalysis, ATP synthesis
   1127..1147    +  CDS            TEV site: tobacco etch virus (TEV) protease recognition and cleavage site
   1163..2046    +  CDS            HaloTag® (fragment): modified bacterial dehalogenase that forms covalent bonds with chloroalkane derivatives
   2082..2306    +  polyA_signal   bGH poly(A) signal: bovine growth hormone polyadenylation signal
   2310..2331    +  promoter       SV40 promoter (fragment): SV40 enhancer and early promoter
   2352..2780    +  rep_origin     f1 ori (sequence partly withheld): f1 bacteriophage origin of replication; arrow indicates direction of (+) strand synthesis
   2794..3123    +  promoter       SV40 promoter: SV40 enhancer and early promoter
   3190..3981    +  CDS            neo: KKA2_KLEPN - Also known as kan, nptII. Experimental evidence at protein level: Swiss-Prot protein existence level 1. Resistance to kanamycin, neomycin, paromomycin, ribostamycin, butirosin and gentamicin B. From Klebsiella pneumoniae.
   4005..4163    +  CDS            ble (fragment): BLE_KLEPN - Experimental evidence at protein level: Swiss-Prot protein existence level 1. Binding protein with a strong affinity to the bleomycin family of antibiotics. Binds to CL990; an antimitotic-antibiotic compound. From Klebsiella pneumoniae.
   4158..4279    +  polyA_signal   SV40 poly(A) signal: SV40 polyadenylation signal
   4352..4368    -  protein_bind   lac operator: The lac repressor binds to the lac operator to inhibit transcription in E. coli. This inhibition can be relieved by adding lactose or isopropyl-β-D-thiogalactopyranoside (IPTG). lac repressor encoded by lacI
   4376..4406    -  promoter       lac promoter: promoter for the E. coli lac operon
   4421..4442    -  protein_bind   CAP binding site: CAP binding activates transcription in the presence of cAMP. E. coli catabolite activator protein
   4455..4547    -  CDS            lacI (fragment): lac repressor; lacI; The lac repressor binds to the lac operator to inhibit transcription in E. coli. This inhibition can be relieved by adding lactose or isopropyl-β-D-thiogalactopyranoside (IPTG).
   4730..5318    -  rep_origin     ori: high-copy-number ColE1/pMB1/pBR322/pUC origin of replication
   5489..6349    -  CDS            AmpR: β-lactamase; bla; confers resistance to ampicillin, carbenicillin, and related antibiotics
   6350..6454    -  promoter       AmpR promoter: bla
>Addgene plasmid #124315 | Halo-MTS | addgene full sequence | sequence record 244717 | Addgene NGS Result
GACGGATCGGGAGATCTCCCGATCCCCTATGGTGCACTCTCAGTACAATCTGCTCTGATGCCGCATAGTT
AAGCCAGTATCTGCTCCCTGCTTGTGTGTTGGAGGTCGCTGAGTAGTGCGCGAGCAAAATTTAAGCTACA
ACAAGGCAAGGCTTGACCGACAATTGCATGAAGAATCTGCTTAGGGTTAGGCGTTTTGCGCTGCTTCGCG
ATGTACGGGCCAGATATACGCGTTGACATTGATTATTGACTAGTTATTAATAGTAATCAATTACGGGGTC
ATTAGTTCATAGCCCATATATGGAGTTCCGCGTTACATAACTTACGGTAAATGGCCCGCCTGGCTGACCG
CCCAACGACCCCCGCCCATTGACGTCAATAATGACGTATGTTCCCATAGTAACGCCAATAGGGACTTTCC
ATTGACGTCAATGGGTGGAGTATTTACGGTAAACTGCCCACTTGGCAGTACATCAAGTGTATCATATGCC
AAGTACGCCCCCTATTGACGTCAATGACGGTAAATGGCCCGCCTGGCATTATGCCCAGTACATGACCTTA
TGGGACTTTCCTACTTGGCAGTACATCTACGTATTAGTCATCGCTATTACCATGGTGATGCGGTTTTGGC
AGTACATCAATGGGCGTGGATAGCGGTTTGACTCACGGGGATTTCCAAGTCTCCACCCCATTGACGTCAA
TGGGAGTTTGTTTTGGCACCAAAATCAACGGGACTTTCCAAAATGTCGTAACAACTCCGCCCCATTGACG
CAAATGGGCGGTAGGCGTGTACGGTGGGAGGTCTATATAAGCAGAGCTCTCTGGCTAACTAGAGAACCCA
CTGCTTACTGGCTTATCGAAATTAATACGACTCACTATAGGGAGACCCAAGCTGGCTAGCCACCATGGCC
TCCACTCGTGTCCTCGCCTCTCGCCTGGCCTCCCAGATGGCTGCTTCCGCCAAGGTTGCCCGCCCTGCTG
TCCGCGTTGCTCAGGTCAGCAAGCGCACCATCCAGACTGGCTCCCCCCTCCAGACCCTCAAGCGCACCCA
GATGACCTCCATCGTCAACGCCACCACCCGCCAGGCTTTCCAGAAGCGCGCCTACTCTTCCCTCGAGCCA
ACCACTGAGGATCTGTACTTTCAGAGCGATAACGATGGATCCGAAATCGGTACTGGCTTTCCATTCGACC
CCCATTATGTGGAAGTCCTGGGCGAGCGCATGCACTACGTCGATGTTGGTCCGCGCGATGGCACCCCTGT
GCTGTTCCTGCACGGTAACCCGACCTCCTCCTACGTGTGGCGCAACATCATCCCGCATGTTGCACCGACC
CATCGCTGCATTGCTCCAGACCTGATCGGTATGGGCAAATCCGACAAACCAGACCTGGGTTATTTCTTCG
ACGACCACGTCCGCTTCATGGATGCCTTCATCGAAGCCCTGGGTCTGGAAGAGGTCGTCCTGGTCATTCA
CGACTGGGGCTCCGCTCTGGGTTTCCACTGGGCCAAGCGCAATCCAGAGCGCGTCAAAGGTATTGCATTT
ATGGAGTTCATCCGCCCTATCCCGACCTGGGACGAATGGCCAGAATTTGCCCGCGAGACCTTCCAGGCCT
TCCGCACCACCGACGTCGGCCGCAAGCTGATCATCGATCAGAACGTTTTTATCGAGGGTACGCTGCCGAT
GGGTGTCGTCCGCCCGCTGACTGAAGTCGAGATGGACCATTACCGCGAGCCGTTCCTGAATCCTGTTGAC
CGCGAGCCACTGTGGCGCTTCCCAAACGAGCTGCCAATCGCCGGTGAGCCAGCGAACATCGTCGCGCTGG
TCGAAGAATACATGGACTGGCTGCACCAGTCCCCTGTCCCGAAGCTGCTGTTCTGGGGCACCCCAGGCGT
TCTGATCCCACCGGCCGAAGCCGCTCGCCTGGCCAAAAGCCTGCCTAACTGCAAGGCTGTGGACATCGGC
CCGGGTCTGAATCTGCTGCAAGAAGACAACCCGGACCTGATCGGCAGCGAGATCGCGCGCTGGCTGTCTA
CTCTGGAGATTTCCGGTTAAGGGCCCGTTTAAACCCGCTGATCAGCCTCGACTGTGCCTTCTAGTTGCCA
GCCATCTGTTGTTTGCCCCTCCCCCGTGCCTTCCTTGACCCTGGAAGGTGCCACTCCCACTGTCCTTTCC
TAATAAAATGAGGAAATTGCATCGCATTGTCTGAGTAGGTGTCATTCTATTCTGGGGGGTGGGGTGGGGC
AGGACAGCAAGGGGGAGGATTGGGAAGACAATAGCAGGCATGCTGGGGATGCGGTGGGCTCTATGGCTTC
TGAGGCGGAAAGAACCAGCTGGGGCTCTAGGGGGTATCCCC
[124 nt withheld, positions 2352-2475]
C
[91 nt withheld, positions 2477-2567]
A
[49 nt withheld, positions 2569-2617]
CCTTTGACGTTGGAGTCCACGTTCTTT
[37 nt withheld, positions 2645-2681]
ACCCTATCTCGGTCTATTCTTTTGATTTATAAGGGATTTTGCCGATTTCGGCCTATTGGTTAAAAAATGA
GCTGATTTAACAAAAATTTAACGCGAATTAATTCTGTGGAATGTGTGTCAGTTAGGGTGTGGAAAGTCCC
CAGGCTCCCCAGCAGGCAGAAGTATGCAAAGCATGCATCTCAATTAGTCAGCAACCAGGTGTGGAAAGTC
CCCAGGCTCCCCAGCAGGCAGAAGTATGCAAAGCATGCATCTCAATTAGTCAGCAACCATAGTCCCGCCC
CTAACTCCGCCCATCCCGCCCCTAACTCCGCCCAGTTCCGCCCATTCTCCGCCCCATGGCTGACTAATTT
TTTTTATTTATGCAGAGGCCGAGGCCGCCTCTGCCTCTGAGCTATTCCAGAAGTAGTGAGGAGGCTTTTT
TGGAGGCCTAGGCTTTTGCAAAAAGCTCCCGGGAGCTTGTATATCCATTTTCGGATCTGATCAAGAGACA
GGATGAGGATCGTTTCGCATGATTGAACAAGATGGATTGCACGCAGGTTCTCCGGCCGCTTGGGTGGAGA
GGCTATTCGGCTATGACTGGGCACAACAGACAATCGGCTGCTCTGATGCCGCCGTGTTCCGGCTGTCAGC
GCAGGGGCGCCCGGTTCTTTTTGTCAAGACCGACCTGTCCGGTGCCCTGAATGAACTGCAGGACGAGGCA
GCGCGGCTATCGTGGCTGGCCACGACGGGCGTTCCTTGCGCAGCTGTGCTCGACGTTGTCACTGAAGCGG
GAAGGGACTGGCTGCTATTGGGCGAAGTGCCGGGGCAGGATCTCCTGTCATCTCACCTTGCTCCTGCCGA
GAAAGTATCCATCATGGCTGATGCAATGCGGCGGCTGCATACGCTTGATCCGGCTACCTGCCCATTCGAC
CACCAAGCGAAACATCGCATCGAGCGAGCACGTACTCGGATGGAAGCCGGTCTTGTCGATCAGGATGATC
TGGACGAAGAGCATCAGGGGCTCGCGCCAGCCGAACTGTTCGCCAGGCTCAAGGCGCGCATGCCCGACGG
CGAGGATCTCGTCGTGACCCATGGCGATGCCTGCTTGCCGAATATCATGGTGGAAAATGGCCGCTTTTCT
GGATTCATCGACTGTGGCCGGCTGGGTGTGGCGGACCGCTATCAGGACATAGCGTTGGCTACCCGTGATA
TTGCTGAAGAGCTTGGCGGCGAATGGGCTGACCGCTTCCTCGTGCTTTACGGTATCGCCGCTCCCGATTC
GCAGCGCATCGCCTTCTATCGCCTTCTTGACGAGTTCTTCTGAGCGGGACTCTGGGGTTCGAAATGACCG
ACCAAGCGACGCCCAACCTGCCATCACGAGATTTCGATTCCACCGCCGCCTTCTATGAAAGGTTGGGCTT
CGGAATCGTTTTCCGGGACGCCGGCTGGATGATCCTCCAGCGCGGGGATCTCATGCTGGAGTTCTTCGCC
CACCCCAACTTGTTTATTGCAGCTTATAATGGTTACAAATAAAGCAATAGCATCACAAATTTCACAAATA
AAGCATTTTTTTCACTGCATTCTAGTTGTGGTTTGTCCAAACTCATCAATGTATCTTATCATGTCTGTAT
ACCGTCGACCTCTAGCTAGAGCTTGGCGTAATCATGGTCATAGCTGTTTCCTGTGTGAAATTGTTATCCG
CTCACAATTCCACACAACATACGAGCCGGAAGCATAAAGTGTAAAGCCTGGGGTGCCTAATGAGTGAGCT
AACTCACATTAATTGCGTTGCGCTCACTGCCCGCTTTCCAGTCGGGAAACCTGTCGTGCCAGCTGCATTA
ATGAATCGGCCAACGCGCGGGGAGAGGCGGTTTGCGTATTGGGCGCTCTTCCGCTTCCTCGCTCACTGAC
TCGCTGCGCTCGGTCGTTCGGCTGCGGCGAGCGGTATCAGCTCACTCAAAGGCGGTAATACGGTTATCCA
CAGAATCAGGGGATAACGCAGGAAAGAACATGTGAGCAAAAGGCCAGCAAAAGGCCAGGAACCGTAAAAA
GGCCGCGTTGCTGGCGTTTTTCCATAGGCTCCGCCCCCCTGACGAGCATCACAAAAATCGACGCTCAAGT
CAGAGGTGGCGAAACCCGACAGGACTATAAAGATACCAGGCGTTTCCCCCTGGAAGCTCCCTCGTGCGCT
CTCCTGTTCCGACCCTGCCGCTTACCGGATACCTGTCCGCCTTTCTCCCTTCGGGAAGCGTGGCGCTTTC
TCATAGCTCACGCTGTAGGTATCTCAGTTCGGTGTAGGTCGTTCGCTCCAAGCTGGGCTGTGTGCACGAA
CCCCCCGTTCAGCCCGACCGCTGCGCCTTATCCGGTAACTATCGTCTTGAGTCCAACCCGGTAAGACACG
ACTTATCGCCACTGGCAGCAGCCACTGGTAACAGGATTAGCAGAGCGAGGTATGTAGGCGGTGCTACAGA
GTTCTTGAAGTGGTGGCCTAACTACGGCTACACTAGAAGAACAGTATTTGGTATCTGCGCTCTGCTGAAG
CCAGTTACCTTCGGAAAAAGAGTTGGTAGCTCTTGATCCGGCAAACAAACCACCGCTGGTAGCGGTGGTT
TTTTTGTTTGCAAGCAGCAGATTACGCGCAGAAAAAAAGGATCTCAAGAAGATCCTTTGATCTTTTCTAC
GGGGTCTGACGCTCAGTGGAACGAAAACTCACGTTAAGGGATTTTGGTCATGAGATTATCAAAAAGGATC
TTCACCTAGATCCTTTTAAATTAAAAATGAAGTTTTAAATCAATCTAAAGTATATATGAGTAAACTTGGT
CTGACAGTTACCAATGCTTAATCAGTGAGGCACCTATCTCAGCGATCTGTCTATTTCGTTCATCCATAGT
TGCCTGACTCCCCGTCGTGTAGATAACTACGATACGGGAGGGCTTACCATCTGGCCCCAGTGCTGCAATG
ATACCGCGAGACCCACGCTCACCGGCTCCAGATTTATCAGCAATAAACCAGCCAGCCGGAAGGGCCGAGC
GCAGAAGTGGTCCTGCAACTTTATCCGCCTCCATCCAGTCTATTAATTGTTGCCGGGAAGCTAGAGTAAG
TAGTTCGCCAGTTAATAGTTTGCGCAACGTTGTTGCCATTGCTACAGGCATCGTGGTGTCACGCTCGTCG
TTTGGTATGGCTTCATTCAGCTCCGGTTCCCAACGATCAAGGCGAGTTACATGATCCCCCATGTTGTGCA
AAAAAGCGGTTAGCTCCTTCGGTCCTCCGATCGTTGTCAGAAGTAAGTTGGCCGCAGTGTTATCACTCAT
GGTTATGGCAGCACTGCATAATTCTCTTACTGTCATGCCATCCGTAAGATGCTTTTCTGTGACTGGTGAG
TACTCAACCAAGTCATTCTGAGAATAGTGTATGCGGCGACCGAGTTGCTCTTGCCCGGCGTCAATACGGG
ATAATACCGCGCCACATAGCAGAACTTTAAAAGTGCTCATCATTGGAAAACGTTCTTCGGGGCGAAAACT
CTCAAGGATCTTACCGCTGTTGAGATCCAGTTCGATGTAACCCACTCGTGCACCCAACTGATCTTCAGCA
TCTTTTACTTTCACCAGCGTTTCTGGGTGAGCAAAAACAGGAAGGCAAAATGCCGCAAAAAAGGGAATAA
GGGCGACACGGAAATGTTGAATACTCATACTCTTCCTTTTTCAATATTATTGAAGCATTTATCAGGGTTA
TTGTCTCATGAGCGGATACATATTTGAATGTATTTAGAAAAATAAACAAATAGGGGTTCCGCGCACATTT
CCCCGAAAAGTGCCACCTGACGTC
