>Addgene plasmid #124315 | Halo-MTS | depositor partial sequence | sequence record 237423 | Mitochondria specfic seq-Halo tag seq
GCTAGCCACCATGGCCTCCACTCGTGTCCTCGCCTCTCGCCTGGCCTCCCAGATGGCTGCTTCCGCCAAG
GTTGCCCGCCCTGCTGTCCGCGTTGCTCAGGTCAGCAAGCGCACCATCCAGACTGGCTCCCCCCTCCAGA
CCCTCAAGCGCACCCAGATGACCTCCATCGTCAACGCCACCACCCGCCAGGCTTTCCAGAAGCGCGCCTA
CTCTTCCCTCGAGCCAACCACTGAGGATCTGTACTTTCAGAGCGATAACGATGGATCCGAAATCGGTACT
GGCTTTCCATTCGACCCCCATTATGTGGAAGTCCTGGGCGAGCGCATGCACTACGTCGATGTTGGTCCGC
GCGATGGCACCCCTGTGCTGTTCCTGCACGGTAACCCGACCTCCTCCTACGTGTGGCGCAACATCATCCC
GCATGTTGCACCGACCCATCGCTGCATTGCTCCAGACCTGATCGGTATGGGCAAATCCGACAAACCAGAC
CTGGGTTATTTCTTCGACGACCACGTCCGCTTCATGGATGCCTTCATCGAAGCCCTGGGTCTGGAAGAGG
TCGTCCTGGTCATTCACGACTGGGGCTCCGCTCTGGGTTTCCACTGGGCCAAGCGCAATCCAGAGCGCGT
CAAAGGTATTGCATTTATGGAGTTCATCCGCCCTATCCCGACCTGGGACGAATGGCCAGAATTTGCCCGC
GAGACCTTCCAGGCCTTCCGCACCACCGACGTCGGCCGCAAGCTGATCATCGATCAGAACGTTTTTATCG
AGGGTACGCTGCCGATGGGTGTCGTCCGCCCGCTGACTGAAGTCGAGATGGACCATTACCGCGAGCCGTT
CCTGAATCCTGTTGACCGCGAGCCACTGTGGCGCTTCCCAAACGAGCTGCCAATCGCCGGTGAGCCAGCG
AACATCGTCGCGCTGGTCGAAGAATACATGGACTGGCTGCACCAGTCCCCTGTCCCGAAGCTGCTGTTCT
GGGGCACCCCAGGCGTTCTGATCCCACCGGCCGAAGCCGCTCGCCTGGCCAAAAGCCTGCCTAACTGCAA
GGCTGTGGACATCGGCCCGGGTCTGAATCTGCTGCAAGAAGACAACCCGGACCTGATCGGCAGCGAGATC
GCGCGCTGGCTGTCTACTCTGGAGATTTCCGGTTAAGGGCCC
